>Addgene plasmid #172120 | pRabies-EBFP-tTAn | addgene full sequence | sequence record 343539 | Addgene NGS Result
GACGGATCGGGAGATCTCCCGATCCCCTATGGTGCACTCTCAGTACAATCTGCTCTGATGCCGCATAGTT
AAGCCAGTATCTGCTCCCTGCTTGTGTGTTGGAGGTCGCTGAGTAGTGCGCGAGCAAAATTTAAGCTACA
ACAAGGCAAGGCTTGACCGACAATTGCATGAAGAATCTGCTTAGGGTTAGGCGTTTTGCGCTGCTTCGCG
ATGTACGGGCCAGATATACGCGTTGACATTGATTATTGACTAGTTATTAATAGTAATCAATTACGGGGTC
ATTAGTTCATAGCCCATATATGGAGTTCCGCGTTACATAACTTACGGTAAATGGCCCGCCTGGCTGACCG
CCCAACGACCCCCGCCCATTGACGTCAATAATGACGTATGTTCCCATAGTAACGCCAATAGGGACTTTCC
ATTGACGTCAATGGGTGGAGTATTTACGGTAAACTGCCCACTTGGCAGTACATCAAGTGTATCATATGCC
AAGTACGCCCCCTATTGACGTCAATGACGGTAAATGGCCCGCCTGGCATTATGCCCAGTACATGACCTTA
TGGGACTTTCCTACTTGGCAGTACATCTACGTATTAGTCATCGCTATTACCATGGTGATGCGGTTTTGGC
AGTACATCAATGGGCGTGGATAGCGGTTTGACTCACGGGGATTTCCAAGTCTCCACCCCATTGACGTCAA
TGGGAGTTTGTTTTGGCACCAAAATCAACGGGACTTTCCAAAATGTCGTAACAACTCCGCCCCATTGACG
CAAATGGGCGGTAGGCGTGTACGGTGGGAGGTCTATATAAGCAGAGCTCTCTGGCTAACTAGAGAACCCA
CTGCTTACTGGCTTATCGAAATTAATACGACTCACTATAGGGAGACCCAAGCTGGCTAGATTAAGCGTCT
GATGAGTCCGTGAGGACGAAACCCGGAGTCCCGGGTCACGCTTAACAACCAGATCAAAGAAAAAACAGAC
ATTGTCAATTGCAAAGCAAAAATGTAACACCCCTACAATGGATGCCGACAAGATTGTATTCAAAGTCAAT
AATCAGGTGGTCTCTTTGAAGCCTGAGATTATCGTGGATCAATATGAGTACAAGTACCCTGCCATCAAAG
ATTTGAAAAAGCCCTGTATAACCCTAGGAAAGGCTCCCGATTTAAATAAAGCATACAAGTCAGTTTTGTC
AGGCATGAGCGCCGCCAAACTTAATCCTGACGATGTATGTTCCTATTTGGCAGCGGCAATGCAGTTTTTT
GAGGGGACATGTCCGGAAGACTGGACCAGCTATGGAATTGTGATTGCACGAAAAGGAGATAAGATCACCC
CAGGTTCTCTGGTGGAGATAAAACGTACTGATGTAGAAGGGAATTGGGCTCTGACAGGAGGCATGGAACT
GACAAGAGACCCCACTGTCCCTGAGCATGCGTCCTTAGTCGGTCTTCTCTTGAGTCTGTATAGGTTGAGC
AAAATATCCGGGCAAAACACTGGTAACTATAAGACAAACATTGCAGACAGGATAGAGCAGATTTTTGAGA
CAGCCCCTTTTGTTAAAATCGTGGAACACCATACTCTAATGACAACTCACAAAATGTGTGCTAATTGGAG
TACTATACCAAACTTCAGATTTTTGGCCGGAACCTATGACATGTTTTTCTCCCGGATTGAGCATCTATAT
TCAGCAATCAGAGTGGGCACAGTTGTCACTGCTTATGAAGACTGTTCAGGACTGGTATCATTTACTGGGT
TCATAAAACAAATCAATCTCACCGCTAGAGAGGCAATACTATATTTCTTCCACAAGAACTTTGAGGAAGA
GATAAGAAGAATGTTTGAGCCAGGGCAGGAGACAGCTGTTCCTCACTCTTATTTCATCCACTTCCGTTCA
CTAGGCTTGAGTGGGAAATCTCCTTATTCATCAAATGCTGTTGGTCACGTGTTCAATCTCATTCACTTTG
TAGGATGCTATATGGGTCAAGTCAGATCCCTAAATGCAACGGTTATTGCTGCATGTGCTCCTCATGAAAT
GTCTGTTCTAGGGGGCTATCTGGGAGAGGAATTCTTCGGGAAAGGGACATTTGAAAGAAGATTCTTCAGA
GATGAGAAAGAACTTCAAGAATACGAGGCGGCTGAACTGACAAAGACTGACGTAGCACTGGCAGATGATG
GAACTGTCAACTCTGACGACGAGGACTACTTTTCAGGTGAAACCAGAAGTCCGGAGGCTGTTTATACTCG
AATCATGATGAATGGAGGTCGACTAAAGAGATCTCACATACGGAGATATGTCTCAGTCAGTTCCAATCAT
CAAGCCCGTCCAAACTCATTCGCCGAGTTTCTAAACAAGACATATTCGAGTGACTCATAAGAAGTTGAAT
AACAAAATGCCGGAAATCTACGGATTGTGTATATCCATCATGAAAAAAACTAACACCCCTCCTTTCGAAC
CATCCCAAACATGAGCAAGATCTTTGTCAATCCTAGTGCTATTAGAGCCGGTCTGGCCGATCTTGAGATG
GCTGAAGAAACTGTTGATCTGATCAATAGAAATATCGAAGACAATCAGGCTCATCTCCAAGGGGAACCCA
TAGAGGTGGACAATCTCCCTGAGGATATGGGGCGACTTCACCTGGATGATGGAAAATCGCCCAACCATGG
TGAGATAGCCAAGGTGGGAGAAGGCAAGTATCGAGAGGACTTTCAGATGGATGAAGGAGAGGATCCTAGC
TTCCTGTTCCAGTCATACCTGGAAAATGTTGGAGTCCAAATAGTCAGACAAATGAGGTCAGGAGAGAGAT
TTCTCAAGATATGGTCACAGACCGTAGAAGAGATTATATCCTATGTCGCGGTCAACTTTCCCAACCCTCC
AGGAAAGTCTTCAGAGGATAAATCAACCCAGACTACTGGCCGAGAGCTCAAGAAGGAGACAACACCCACT
CCTTCTCAGAGAGAAAGCCAATCATCGAAAGCCAGGATGGCGGCTCAAATTGCTTCTGGCCCTCCAGCCC
TTGAATGGTCGGCTACCAATGAAGAGGATGATCTATCAGTGGAGGCTGAGATCGCTCACCAGATTGCAGA
AAGTTTCTCCAAAAAATATAAGTTTCCCTCTCGATCCTCAGGGATACTCTTGTATAATTTTGAGCAATTG
AAAATGAACCTTGATGATATAGTTAAAGAGGCAAAAAATGTACCAGGTGTGACCCGTTTAGCCCATGACG
GGTCCAAACTCCCCCTAAGATGTGTACTGGGATGGGTCGCTTTGGCCAACTCTAAGAAATTCCAGTTGTT
AGTCGAATCCGACAAGCTGAGTAAAATCATGCAAGATGACTTGAATCGCTATACATCTTGCTAACCGAAC
CTCTCCCCTCAGTCCCTCTAGACAATAAAATCCGAGATGTCCCAAAGTCAACATGAAAAAAACAGGCAAC
ACCACTGATAAATCGATGAACCTCCTACGTAAGATAGTGAAAAACCGCAGGGACGAGGACACTCAAAAAT
CCTCTCCCGCGTCAGCCCCTCTGGATGACGATGACTTGTGGCTTCCACCCCCTGAATACGTCCCGCTGAA
AGAACTTACAGGCAAGAAGAACATGAGGAACTTTTGTATCAACGGAAGGGTTAAAGTGTGTAGCCCGAAT
GGTTACTCGTTCAGGATCCTGCGGCACATTCTGAAATCATTCGACGAGATATATTCTGGGAATCATAGGA
TGATCGGGTTAGTCAAAGTGGTTATTGGACTGGCTTTGTCAGGATCTCCAGTCCCTGAGGGCCTGAACTG
GGTATACAAATTGAGGAGAACCTTTATCTTCCAGTGGGCTGATTCCAGGGGCCCTCTTGAAGGGGAGGAG
TTGGAATACTCTCAGGAGATCACTTGGGATGATGATACTGAGTTCGTCGGATTGCAAATAAGAGTGATTG
CAAAACAGTGTCATATCCAGGGCAGAGTCTGGTGTATCAACATGAACCCGAGAGCATGTCAACTATGGTC
TGACATGTCTCTTCAGACACAAAGGTCCGAAGAGGACAAAGATTCCTCTCTGCTTCTAGAATAACGTACG
TCAGATTATATCCCGCAAATTTATCACTTGTTTACCTCTGGAGGAGAGAACATATGGGCTCAACTCCAAC
CCTTGGGAGCAATATAACAAAAAACATGTTATGGTGCCATTAAACCGCTGCATTTCATCAAAGTCAAGTT
GATTACCTTTACATTTTGATCCTCTTGGATGTGAAAAAAACTATTAACATCCCTCAAAGGACCTGCAGGG
CCACCATGGTGAGCAAGGGCGAGGAGCTGTTCACCGGGGTGGTGCCCATCCTGGTCGAGCTGGACGGCGA
CGTAAACGGCCACAAGTTCAGCGTGAGGGGCGAGGGCGAGGGCGATGCCACCAACGGCAAGCTGACCCTG
AAGTTCATCTGCACCACCGGCAAGCTGCCCGTGCCCTGGCCCACCCTCGTGACCACCCTGAGCCACGGCG
TGCAGTGCTTCGCCCGCTACCCCGACCACATGAAGCAGCACGACTTCTTCAAGTCCGCCATGCCCGAAGG
CTACGTCCAGGAGCGCACCATCTTCTTCAAGGACGACGGCACCTACAAGACCCGCGCCGAGGTGAAGTTC
GAGGGCGACACCCTAGTGAACCGCATCGAGCTGAAGGGCGTCGACTTCAAGGAGGACGGCAACATCCTGG
GGCACAAGCTGGAGTACAACTTCAACAGCCACAACATCTATATCATGGCCGTCAAGCAGAAGAACGGCAT
CAAGGTGAACTTCAAGATCCGCCACAACGTGGAGGACGGCAGCGTGCAGCTCGCCGACCACTACCAGCAG
AACACCCCCATCGGCGACGGCCCCGTGCTGCTGCCCGACAGCCACTACCTGAGCACCCAGTCCGTGCTGA
GCAAAGACCCCAACGAGAAGCGCGATCACATGGTCCTGCTGGAGTTCCGCACCGCCGCCGGGATCACTCT
CGGCATGGACGAGCTGTACAAGGGCAGTGGAGAGGGCAGAGGAAGTCTGCTAACATGCGGTGACGTCGAG
GAGAATCCTGGCCCATCTAGACTGGACAAGAGCAAAGTCATAAACTCTGCTCTGGAATTACTCAATGAAG
TCGGTATCGAAGGCCTGACGACAAGGAAACTCGCTCAAAAGCTGGGAGTTGAGCAGCCTACCCTGTACTG
GCACGTGAAGAACAAGCGGGCCCTGCTCGATGCCCTGGCAATCGAGATGCTGGACAGGCATCATACCCAC
TTCTGCCCCCTGGAAGGCGAGTCATGGCAAGACTTTCTGCGGAACAACGCCAAGTCATTCCGCTGTGCTC
TCCTCTCACATCGCGACGGGGCTAAAGTGCATCTCGGCACCCGCCCAACAGAGAAACAGTACGAAACCCT
GGAAAATCAGCTCGCGTTCCTGTGTCAGCAAGGCTTCTCCCTGGAGAACGCACTGTACGCTCTGTCCGCC
GTGGGCCACTTTACACTGGGCTGCGTATTGGAGGATCAGGAGCATCAAGTAGCAAAAGAGGAAAGAGAGA
CACCTACCACCGATTCTATGCCCCCACTTCTGAGACAAGCAATTGAGCTGTTCGACCATCAGGGAGCCGA
ACCTGCCTTCCTTTTCGGCCTGGAACTAATCATATGTGGCCTGGAGAAACAGCTAAAGTGCGAAAGCGGC
GGGACCCGCAGCGGCTACTGCCTGGACCTGAAGACCCAGGTGCAGACCCCCCAGGGCATGAAGGAGATCA
GCAACATCCAGGTGGGCGACCTGGTGCTGAGCAACACCGGCTACAACGAGGTGCTGAACGTGTTCCCCAA
GAGCAAGAAGAAGAGCTACAAGATCACCCTGGAGGACGGCAAGGAGATCATCTGCAGCGAGGAGCACCTG
TTCCCCACCCAGACCGGCGAGATGAACATCAGCGGCGGCCTGAAGGAGGGCATGTGCCTGTACGTGAAGG
AGTAAGGCGCGCCTACCCGCGGTAGCTTTTCAGTCGAGAAAAAAACATTAGATCAGAAGAACAACTGGCA
ACACTTCTCAACCTGAGACTTACTTCAAGATGCTCGATCCTGGAGAGGTCTATGATGACCCTATTGACCC
AATCGAGTTAGAGGCTGAACCCAGAGGAACCCCCATTGTCCCCAACATCTTGAGGAACTCTGACTACAAT
CTCAACTCTCCTTTGATAGAAGATCCTGCTAGACTAATGTTAGAATGGTTAAAAACAGGGAATAGACCTT
ATCGGATGACTCTAACAGACAATTGCTCCAGGTCTTTCAGAGTTTTGAAAGATTATTTCAAGAAGGTAGA
TTTGGGTTCTCTCAAGGTGGGCGGAATGGCTGCACAGTCAATGATTTCTCTCTGGTTATATGGTGCCCAC
TCTGAATCCAACAGGAGCCGGAGATGTATAACAGACTTGGCCCATTTCTATTCCAAGTCGTCCCCCATAG
AGAAGCTGTTGAATCTCACGCTAGGAAATAGAGGGCTGAGAATCCCCCCAGAGGGAGTGTTAAGTTGCCT
TGAGAGGGTTGATTATGATAATGCATTTGGAAGGTATCTTGCCAACACGTATTCCTCTTACTTGTTCTTC
CATGTAATCACCTTATACATGAACGCCCTAGACTGGGATGAAGAAAAGACCATCCTAGCATTATGGAAAG
ATTTAACCTCAGTGGACATCGGGAAGGACTTGGTAAAGTTCAAAGACCAAATATGGGGACTGCTGATCGT
GACAAAGGACTTTGTTTACTCCCAAAGTTCCAATTGTCTTTTTGACAGAAACTACACACTTATGCTAAAA
GATCTTTTCTTGTCTCGCTTCAACTCCTTAATGGTCTTGCTCTCTCCCCCAGAGCCCCGATACTCAGATG
ACTTGATATCTCAACTATGCCAGCTGTACATTGCTGGGGATCAAGTCTTGTCTATGTGTGGAAACTCCGG
CTATGAAGTCATCAAAATATTGGAGCCATATGTCGTGAATAGTTTAGTCCAGAGAGCAGAAAAGTTTAGG
CCTCTCATTCATTCCTTGGGAGACTTTCCTGTATTTATAAAAGACAAGGTAAGTCAACTTGAAGAGACGT
TCGGTCCCTGTGCAAGAAGGTTCTTTAGGGCTCTGGATCAATTCGACAACATACATGACTTGGTTTTTGT
GTTTGGCTGTTACAGGCATTGGGGGCACCCATATATAGATTATCGAAAGGGTCTGTCAAAACTATATGAT
CAGGTTCACCTTAAAAAAATGATAGATAAGTCCTACCAGGAGTGCTTAGCAAGCGACCTAGCCAGGAGGA
TCCTTAGATGGGGTTTTGATAAGTACTCCAAGTGGTATCTGGATTCAAGATTCCTAGCCCGAGACCACCC
CTTGACTCCTTATATCAAAACCCAAACATGGCCACCCAAACATATTGTAGACTTGGTGGGGGATACATGG
CACAAGCTCCCGATCACGCAGATCTTTGAGATTCCTGAATCAATGGATCCGTCAGAAATATTGGATGACA
AATCACATTCTTTCACCAGAACGAGACTAGCTTCTTGGCTGTCAGAAAACCGAGGGGGGCCTGTTCCTAG
CGAAAAAGTTATTATCACGGCCCTGTCTAAGCCGCCTGTCAATCCCCGAGAGTTTCTGAGGTCTATAGAC
CTCGGAGGATTGCCAGATGAAGACTTGATAATTGGCCTCAAGCCAAAGGAACGGGAATTGAAGATTGAAG
GTCGATTCTTTGCTCTAATGTCATGGAATCTAAGATTGTATTTTGTCATCACTGAAAAACTCTTGGCCAA
CTACATCTTGCCACTTTTTGACGCGCTGACTATGACAGACAACCTGAACAAGGTGTTTAAAAAGCTGATC
GACAGGGTCACCGGGCAAGGGCTTTTGGACTATTCAAGGGTCACATATGCATTTCACCTGGACTATGAAA
AGTGGAACAACCATCAAAGATTAGAGTCAACAGAGGATGTATTTTCTGTCCTAGATCAAGTGTTTGGATT
GAAGAGAGTGTTTTCTAGAACACACGAGTTTTTTCAAAAGGCCTGGATCTATTATTCAGACAGATCAGAC
CTCATCGGGTTACGGGAGGATCAAATATACTGCTTAGATGCGTCCAACGGCCCAACCTGTTGGAATGGCC
AGGATGGCGGGCTAGAAGGCTTACGGCAGAAGGGCTGGAGTCTAGTCAGCTTATTGATGATAGATAGAGA
ATCTCAAATCAGGAACACAAGAACCAAAATACTAGCTCAAGGAGACAACCAGGTTTTATGTCCGACATAC
ATGTTGTCGCCAGGGCTATCTCAAGAGGGGCTCCTCTATGAATTGGAGAGAATATCAAGGAATGCACTTT
CGATATACAGAGCCGTCGAGGAAGGGGCATCTAAGCTAGGGCTGATCATCAAGAAAGAAGAGACCATGTG
TAGTTATGACTTCCTCATCTATGGAAAAACCCCTTTGTTTAGAGGTAACATATTGGTGCCTGAGTCCAAA
AGATGGGCCAGAGTCTCTTGCGTCTCTAATGACCAAATAGTCAACCTCGCCAATATAATGTCGACAGTGT
CCACCAATGCGCTAACAGTGGCACAACACTCTCAATCTTTGATCAAACCGATGAGGGATTTTCTGCTCAT
GTCAGTACAGGCAGTCTTTCACTACCTGCTATTTAGCCCAATCTTAAAGGGAAGAGTTTACAAGATTCTG
AGCGCTGAAGGGGAGAGCTTTCTCCTAGCCATGTCAAGGATAATCTATCTAGATCCTTCTTTGGGAGGGA
TATCTGGAATGTCCCTCGGAAGATTCCATATACGACAGTTCTCAGACCCTGTCTCTGAAGGGTTATCCTT
CTGGAGAGAGATCTGGTTAAGCTCCCAAGAGTCCTGGATTCACGCGTTGTGTCAAGAGGCTGGAAACCCA
GATCTTGGAGAGAGAACACTCGAGAGCTTCACTCGCCTTCTAGAAGATCCGACCACCTTAAATATCAGAG
GAGGGGCCAGTCCTACCATTCTACTCAAGGATGCAATCAGAAAGGCTTTATATGACGAGGTGGACAAGGT
GGAAAATTCAGAGTTTCGAGAGGCAATCCTGTTGTCCAAGACCCATAGAGATAATTTTATACTCTTCTTA
ATATCTGTTGAGCCTCTGTTTCCTCGATTTCTCAGTGAGCTATTCAGTTCGTCTTTTTTGGGAATCCCCG
AGTCAATCATTGGATTGATACAAAACTCCCGAACGATAAGAAGGCAGTTTAGAAAGAGTCTCTCAAAAAC
TTTAGAAGAATCCTTCTACAACTCAGAGATCCACGGGATTAGTCGGATGACCCAGACACCTCAGAGGGTT
GGGGGGGTGTGGCCTTGCTCTTCAGAGAGGGCAGATCTACTTAGGGAGATCTCTTGGGGAAGAAAAGTGG
TAGGCACGACAGTTCCTCACCCTTCTGAGATGTTGGGATTACTTCCCAAGTCCTCTATTTCTTGCACTTG
TGGAGCAACAGGAGGAGGCAATCCTAGAGTTTCTGTATCAGTACTCCCGTCCTTTGATCAGTCATTTTTT
TCACGAGGCCCCCTAAAGGGATACTTGGGCTCGTCCACCTCTATGTCGACCCAGCTATTCCATGCATGGG
AAAAAGTCACTAATGTTCATGTGGTGAAGAGAGCTCTATCGTTAAAAGAATCTATAAACTGGTTCATTAC
TAGAGATTCCAACTTGGCTCAAGCTCTAATTAGGAACATTATGTCTCTGACAGGCCCTGATTTCCCTCTA
GAGGAGGCCCCTGTCTTCAAAAGGACGGGGTCAGCCTTGCATAGGTTCAAGTCTGCCAGATACAGCGAAG
GAGGGTATTCTTCTGTCTGCCCGAACCTCCTCTCTCATATTTCTGTTAGTACAGACACCATGTCTGATTT
GACCCAAGACGGGAAGAACTACGATTTCATGTTCCAGCCATTGATGCTTTATGCACAGACATGGACATCA
GAGCTGGTACAGAGAGACACAAGGCTAAGAGACTCTACGTTTCATTGGCACCTCCGATGCAACAGGTGTG
TGAGACCCATTGACGACGTGACCCTGGAGACCTCTCAGATCTTCGAGTTTCCGGATGTGTCGAAAAGAAT
ATCCAGAATGGTTTCTGGGGCTGTGCCTCACTTCCAGAGGCTTCCCGATATCCGTCTGAGACCAGGAGAT
TTTGAATCTCTAAGCGGTAGAGAAAAGTCTCACCATATCGGATCAGCTCAGGGGCTCTTATACTCAATCT
TAGTGGCAATTCACGACTCAGGATACAATGATGGAACCATCTTCCCTGTCAACATATACGGCAAGGTTTC
CCCTAGAGACTATTTGAGAGGGCTCGCAAGGGGAGTATTGATAGGATCCTCGATTTGCTTCTTGACAAGA
ATGACAAATATCAATATTAATAGACCTCTTGAATTGGTCTCAGGGGTAATCTCATATATTCTCCTGAGGC
TAGATAACCATCCCTCCTTGTACATAATGCTCAGAGAACCGTCTCTTAGAGGAGAGATATTTTCTATCCC
TCAGAAAATCCCCGCCGCTTATCCAACCACTATGAAAGAAGGCAACAGATCAATCTTGTGTTATCTCCAA
CATGTGCTACGCTATGAGCGAGAGATAATCACGGCGTCTCCAGAGAATGACTGGCTATGGATCTTTTCAG
ACTTTAGAAGTGCCAAAATGACGTACCTATCCCTCATTACTTACCAGTCTCATCTTCTACTCCAGAGGGT
TGAGAGAAACCTATCTAAGAGTATGAGAGATAACCTGCGACAATTGAGTTCTTTGATGAGGCAGGTGCTG
GGCGGGCACGGAGAAGATACCTTAGAGTCAGACGACAACATTCAACGACTGCTAAAAGACTCTTTACGAA
GGACAAGATGGGTGGATCAAGAGGTGCGCCATGCAGCTAGAACCATGACTGGAGATTACAGCCCCAACAA
GAAGGTGTCCCGTAAGGTAGGATGTTCAGAATGGGTCTGCTCTGCTCAACAGGTTGCAGTCTCTACCTCA
GCAAACCCGGCCCCTGTCTCGGAGCTTGACATAAGGGCCCTCTCTAAGAGGTTCCAGAACCCTTTGATCT
CGGGCTTGAGAGTGGTTCAGTGGGCAACCGGTGCTCATTATAAGCTTAAGCCTATTCTAGATGATCTCAA
TGTTTTCCCATCTCTCTGCCTTGTAGTTGGGGACGGGTCAGGGGGGATATCAAGGGCAGTCCTCAACATG
TTTCCAGATGCCAAGCTTGTGTTCAACAGTCTTTTAGAGGTGAATGACCTGATGGCTTCCGGAACACATC
CACTGCCTCCTTCAGCAATCATGAGGGGAGGAAATGATATCGTCTCCAGAGTGATAGATCTTGACTCAAT
CTGGGAAAAACCGTCCGACTTGAGAAACTTGGCAACCTGGAAATACTTCCAGTCAGTCCAAAAGCAGGTC
AACATGTCCTATGACCTCATTATTTGCGATGCAGAAGTTACTGACATTGCATCTATCAACCGGATCACCC
TGTTAATGTCCGATTTTGCATTGTCTATAGATGGACCACTCTATTTGGTCTTCAAAACTTATGGGACTAT
GCTAGTAAATCCAAACTACAAGGCTATTCAACACCTGTCAAGAGCGTTCCCCTCGGTCACAGGGTTTATC
ACCCAAGTAACTTCGTCTTTTTCATCTGAGCTCTACCTCCGATTCTCCAAACGAGGGAAGTTTTTCAGAG
ATGCTGAGTACTTGACCTCTTCCACCCTTCGAGAAATGAGCCTTGTGTTATTCAATTGTAGCAGCCCCAA
GAGTGAGATGCAGAGAGCTCGTTCCTTGAACTATCAGGATCTTGTGAGAGGATTTCCTGAAGAAATCATA
TCAAATCCTTACAATGAGATGATCATAACTCTGATTGACAGTGATGTAGAATCTTTTCTAGTCCACAAGA
TGGTTGATGATCTTGAGTTACAGAGGGGAACTCTGTCTAAAGTGGCTATCATTATAGCCATCATGATAGT
TTTCTCCAACAGAGTCTTCAACGTTTCCAAACCCCTAACTGACCCCTCGTTCTATCCACCGTCTGATCCC
AAAATCCTGAGGCACTTCAACATATGTTGCAGTACTATGATGTATCTATCTACTGCTTTAGGTGACGTCC
CTAGCTTCGCAAGACTTCACGACCTGTATAACAGACCTATAACTTATTACTTCAGAAAGCAAGTCATTCG
AGGGAACGTTTATCTATCTTGGAGTTGGTCCAACGACACCTCAGTGTTCAAAAGGGTAGCCTGTAATTCT
AGCCTGAGTCTGTCATCTCACTGGATCAGGTTGATTTACAAGATAGTGAAGACTACCAGACTCGTTGGCA
GCATCAAGGATCTATCCAGAGAAGTGGAAAGACACCTTCATAGGTACAACAGGTGGATCACCCTAGAGGA
TATCAGATCTAGATCATCCCTACTAGACTACAGTTGCCTGTGAACCGGATACTCCTGGAAGCCTGCCCAT
GCTAAGACTCTTGTGTGATGTATCTTGAAAAAAACAAGATCCTAAATCTGAACCTTTGGTTGTTTGATTG
TTTTTCTCATTTTTGTTGTTTATTTGTTAAGCGTGGGTCGGCATGGCATCTCCACCTCCTCGCGGTCCGA
CCTGGGCATCCGAAGGAGGACGCACGTCCACTCGGATGGCTAAGGGAGAAGGGCGAATTCCAGCACACTG
GCGGCCGTTACTAGTGGATCCGAGCTCGGTACCGAGCTCGGATCCACTAGTCCAGTGTGGTGGAATTCTG
CAGATATCCAGCACAGTGGCGGCCGCTCGAGTCTAGAGGGCCCGTTTAAACCCGCTGATCAGCCTCGACT
GTGCCTTCTAGTTGCCAGCCATCTGTTGTTTGCCCCTCCCCCGTGCCTTCCTTGACCCTGGAAGGTGCCA
CTCCCACTGTCCTTTCCTAATAAAATGAGGAAATTGCATCGCATTGTCTGAGTAGGTGTCATTCTATTCT
GGGGGGTGGGGTGGGGCAGGACAGCAAGGGGGAGGATTGGGAAGACAATAGCAGGCATGCTGGGGATGCG
GTGGGCTCTATGGCTTCTGAGGCGGAAAGAACCAGCTGGGGCTCTAGGGGGTATCCCC
[124 nt withheld, positions 13079-13202]
C
[91 nt withheld, positions 13204-13294]
A
[49 nt withheld, positions 13296-13344]
CCTTTGACGTTGGAGTCCACGTTCTTT
[37 nt withheld, positions 13372-13408]
ACCCTATCTCGGTCTATTCTTTTGATTTATAAGGGATTTTGCCGATTTCGGCCTATTGGTTAAAAAATGA
GCTGATTTAACAAAAATTTAACGCGAATTAATTCTGTGGAATGTGTGTCAGTTAGGGTGTGGAAAGTCCC
CAGGCTCCCCAGCAGGCAGAAGTATGCAAAGCATGCATCTCAATTAGTCAGCAACCAGGTGTGGAAAGTC
CCCAGGCTCCCCAGCAGGCAGAAGTATGCAAAGCATGCATCTCAATTAGTCAGCAACCATAGTCCCGCCC
CTAACTCCGCCCATCCCGCCCCTAACTCCGCCCAGTTCCGCCCATTCTCCGCCCCATGGCTGACTAATTT
TTTTTATTTATGCAGAGGCCGAGGCCGCCTCTGCCTCTGAGCTATTCCAGAAGTAGTGAGGAGGCTTTTT
TGGAGGCCTAGGCTTTTGCAAAAAGCTCCCGGGAGCTTGTATATCCATTTTCGGATCTGATCAGCACGTG
TTGACAATTAATCATCGGCATAGTATATCGGCATAGTATAATACGACAAGGTGAGGAACTAAACCATGGC
CAAGTTGACCAGTGCCGTTCCGGTGCTCACCGCGCGCGACGTCGCCGGAGCGGTCGAGTTCTGGACCGAC
CGGCTCGGGTTCTCCCGGGACTTCGTGGAGGACGACTTCGCCGGTGTGGTCCGGGACGACGTGACCCTGT
TCATCAGCGCGGTCCAGGACCAGGTGGTGCCGGACAACACCCTGGCCTGGGTGTGGGTGCGCGGCCTGGA
CGAGCTGTACGCCGAGTGGTCGGAGGTCGTGTCCACGAACTTCCGGGACGCCTCCGGGCCGGCCATGACC
GAGATCGGCGAGCAGCCGTGGGGGCGGGAGTTCGCCCTGCGCGACCCGGCCGGCAACTGCGTGCACTTCG
TGGCCGAGGAGCAGGACTGACACGTGCTACGAGATTTCGATTCCACCGCCGCCTTCTATGAAAGGTTGGG
CTTCGGAATCGTTTTCCGGGACGCCGGCTGGATGATCCTCCAGCGCGGGGATCTCATGCTGGAGTTCTTC
GCCCACCCCAACTTGTTTATTGCAGCTTATAATGGTTACAAATAAAGCAATAGCATCACAAATTTCACAA
ATAAAGCATTTTTTTCACTGCATTCTAGTTGTGGTTTGTCCAAACTCATCAATGTATCTTATCATGTCTG
TATACCGTCGACCTCTAGCTAGAGCTTGGCGTAATCATGGTCATAGCTGTTTCCTGTGTGAAATTGTTAT
CCGCTCACAATTCCACACAACATACGAGCCGGAAGCATAAAGTGTAAAGCCTGGGGTGCCTAATGAGTGA
GCTAACTCACATTAATTGCGTTGCGCTCACTGCCCGCTTTCCAGTCGGGAAACCTGTCGTGCCAGCTGCA
TTAATGAATCGGCCAACGCGCGGGGAGAGGCGGTTTGCGTATTGGGCGCTCTTCCGCTTCCTCGCTCACT
GACTCGCTGCGCTCGGTCGTTCGGCTGCGGCGAGCGGTATCAGCTCACTCAAAGGCGGTAATACGGTTAT
CCACAGAATCAGGGGATAACGCAGGAAAGAACATGTGAGCAAAAGGCCAGCAAAAGGCCAGGAACCGTAA
AAAGGCCGCGTTGCTGGCGTTTTTCCATAGGCTCCGCCCCCCTGACGAGCATCACAAAAATCGACGCTCA
AGTCAGAGGTGGCGAAACCCGACAGGACTATAAAGATACCAGGCGTTTCCCCCTGGAAGCTCCCTCGTGC
GCTCTCCTGTTCCGACCCTGCCGCTTACCGGATACCTGTCCGCCTTTCTCCCTTCGGGAAGCGTGGCGCT
TTCTCATAGCTCACGCTGTAGGTATCTCAGTTCGGTGTAGGTCGTTCGCTCCAAGCTGGGCTGTGTGCAC
GAACCCCCCGTTCAGCCCGACCGCTGCGCCTTATCCGGTAACTATCGTCTTGAGTCCAACCCGGTAAGAC
ACGACTTATCGCCACTGGCAGCAGCCACTGGTAACAGGATTAGCAGAGCGAGGTATGTAGGCGGTGCTAC
AGAGTTCTTGAAGTGGTGGCCTAACTACGGCTACACTAGAAGAACAGTATTTGGTATCTGCGCTCTGCTG
AAGCCAGTTACCTTCGGAAAAAGAGTTGGTAGCTCTTGATCCGGCAAACAAACCACCGCTGGTAGCGGTG
GTTTTTTTGTTTGCAAGCAGCAGATTACGCGCAGAAAAAAAGGATCTCAAGAAGATCCTTTGATCTTTTC
TACGGGGTCTGACGCTCAGTGGAACGAAAACTCACGTTAAGGGATTTTGGTCATGAGATTATCAAAAAGG
ATCTTCACCTAGATCCTTTTAAATTAAAAATGAAGTTTTAAATCAATCTAAAGTATATATGAGTAAACTT
GGTCTGACAGTTACCAATGCTTAATCAGTGAGGCACCTATCTCAGCGATCTGTCTATTTCGTTCATCCAT
AGTTGCCTGACTCCCCGTCGTGTAGATAACTACGATACGGGAGGGCTTACCATCTGGCCCCAGTGCTGCA
ATGATACCGCGAGACCCACGCTCACCGGCTCCAGATTTATCAGCAATAAACCAGCCAGCCGGAAGGGCCG
AGCGCAGAAGTGGTCCTGCAACTTTATCCGCCTCCATCCAGTCTATTAATTGTTGCCGGGAAGCTAGAGT
AAGTAGTTCGCCAGTTAATAGTTTGCGCAACGTTGTTGCCATTGCTACAGGCATCGTGGTGTCACGCTCG
TCGTTTGGTATGGCTTCATTCAGCTCCGGTTCCCAACGATCAAGGCGAGTTACATGATCCCCCATGTTGT
GCAAAAAAGCGGTTAGCTCCTTCGGTCCTCCGATCGTTGTCAGAAGTAAGTTGGCCGCAGTGTTATCACT
CATGGTTATGGCAGCACTGCATAATTCTCTTACTGTCATGCCATCCGTAAGATGCTTTTCTGTGACTGGT
GAGTACTCAACCAAGTCATTCTGAGAATAGTGTATGCGGCGACCGAGTTGCTCTTGCCCGGCGTCAATAC
GGGATAATACCGCGCCACATAGCAGAACTTTAAAAGTGCTCATCATTGGAAAACGTTCTTCGGGGCGAAA
ACTCTCAAGGATCTTACCGCTGTTGAGATCCAGTTCGATGTAACCCACTCGTGCACCCAACTGATCTTCA
GCATCTTTTACTTTCACCAGCGTTTCTGGGTGAGCAAAAACAGGAAGGCAAAATGCCGCAAAAAAGGGAA
TAAGGGCGACACGGAAATGTTGAATACTCATACTCTTCCTTTTTCAATATTATTGAAGCATTTATCAGGG
TTATTGTCTCATGAGCGGATACATATTTGAATGTATTTAGAAAAATAAACAAATAGGGGTTCCGCGCACA
TTTCCCCGAAAAGTGCCACCTGACGTC
Features (pLannotate 1.2.2; 28 found; start..end, strand, type, name):
     28..80      -  misc_feature   bom (fragment): basis of mobility region from pBR322
    235..614     +  enhancer       CMV enhancer: human cytomegalovirus immediate early enhancer
    615..818     +  promoter       CMV promoter: human cytomegalovirus (CMV) immediate early promoter
    814..847     +  LTR            5' LTR (truncated) (fragment): truncated 5' long terminal repeat (LTR) from HIV-1
    863..881     +  promoter       T7 promoter: promoter for bacteriophage T7 RNA polymerase
    907..932     +  misc_RNA       sTRSV HHRz (fragment): hammerhead ribozyme from the tobacco ringspot virus satellite RNA (Khvorova et al., 2003)
   1018..2367    +  CDS            N: NCAP_RABVS - Experimental evidence at protein level: Swiss-Prot protein existence level 1. Encapsidates the genome in a ratio of one protein N per nine ribonucleotides, protecting it from nucleases. If expressed without protein P it binds non-specifically RNA and therefore can bind it's own mRNA. Interaction with protein P abolishes any non-specific RNA binding, and prevents phosphorylation. The soluble N-P complex encapsidates specifically the genomic RNA, with protein N protecting the genome like a pearl necklace. The encapsidated genomic RNA is termed the nucleocapsid (NC) and serves as tem
   2461..3351    +  CDS            P: PHOSP_RABVS - Experimental evidence at protein level: Swiss-Prot protein existence level 1. Non catalytic polymerase cofactor and regulatory protein that plays a role in viral transcription and replication. Stabilizes the RNA polymerase L to the N-RNA template and binds the soluble protein N, preventing it from encapsidating non-genomic RNA. Also inhibits host IFN-alpha and IFN-beta signaling by binding and retaining phosphorylated STAT1 in the cytoplasm or by inhibiting the DNA binding of STAT1 in the nucleus. Might be involved, through interaction with host dynein, in intracellular microtubu
   3446..4051    +  CDS            M: MATRX_RABVS - Experimental evidence at protein level: Swiss-Prot protein existence level 1. Plays a major role in assembly, budding and uncoating of virion after membrane fusion (PubMed:33208464). Completely covers the ribonucleoprotein coil and keep it in condensed bullet-shaped form. Inhibits viral transcription and stimulates replication. Plays a major role in early induction of TRAIL-mediated apoptosis in infected neurons (PubMed:12771432, PubMed:9847327). From Rabies virus (strain SAD B19) (RABV).
   4276..4992    +  CDS            EBFP2: EBFP2 is a basic (constitutively fluorescent) blue fluorescent protein published in 2007, derived from Aequorea victoria. It is reported to be a rapidly-maturing monomer with moderate acid sensitivity.
   5056..5673    +  CDS            rtTA3 (fragment): reverse tetracycline transactivator 3 activates expression from Tet-responsive promoters in the presence of doxycycline
   6050..12430   +  CDS            L: L_RABVS - Experimental evidence at protein level: Swiss-Prot protein existence level 1. RNA-directed RNA polymerase that catalyzes the replication of viral genomic RNA. The template is composed of the viral RNA tightly encapsidated by the nucleoprotein (N). The replicase mode is dependent on intracellular N protein concentration. In this mode, the polymerase replicates the whole viral genome without recognizing transcriptional signals, and the replicated genome is not caped or polyadenylated. From Rabies virus (strain SAD B19) (RABV).
  12562..12654   +  ncRNA          HDV ribozyme: Accession: RF00094 - Hepatitis delta virus ribozyme
  12809..13033   +  polyA_signal   bGH poly(A) signal: bovine growth hormone polyadenylation signal
  13037..13058   +  promoter       SV40 promoter (fragment): SV40 enhancer and early promoter
  13079..13507   +  rep_origin     f1 ori (sequence partly withheld): f1 bacteriophage origin of replication; arrow indicates direction of (+) strand synthesis
  13521..13850   +  promoter       SV40 promoter: SV40 enhancer and early promoter
  13898..13945   +  promoter       EM7 promoter: synthetic bacterial promoter&nbsp
  13964..14338   +  CDS            BleoR: antibiotic-binding protein; Sh ble from Streptoalloteichus hindustanus; confers resistance to bleomycin, phleomycin, and Zeocin™
  14348..14473   +  CDS            ble (fragment): BLE_KLEPN - Experimental evidence at protein level: Swiss-Prot protein existence level 1. Binding protein with a strong affinity to the bleomycin family of antibiotics. Binds to CL990; an antimitotic-antibiotic compound. From Klebsiella pneumoniae.
  14468..14589   +  polyA_signal   SV40 poly(A) signal: SV40 polyadenylation signal
  14660..14682   -  protein_bind   lac operator (fragment): The lac repressor binds to the lac operator to inhibit transcription in E. coli. This inhibition can be relieved by adding lactose or isopropyl-β-D-thiogalactopyranoside (IPTG). lac repressor encoded by lacI
  14686..14716   -  promoter       lac promoter: promoter for the E. coli lac operon
  14731..14752   -  protein_bind   CAP binding site: CAP binding activates transcription in the presence of cAMP. E. coli catabolite activator protein
  14765..14857   -  CDS            lacI (fragment): lac repressor; lacI; The lac repressor binds to the lac operator to inhibit transcription in E. coli. This inhibition can be relieved by adding lactose or isopropyl-β-D-thiogalactopyranoside (IPTG).
  15040..15628   -  rep_origin     ori: high-copy-number ColE1/pMB1/pBR322/pUC origin of replication
  15799..16659   -  CDS            AmpR: β-lactamase; bla; confers resistance to ampicillin, carbenicillin, and related antibiotics
  16660..16764   -  promoter       AmpR promoter: bla
