[The description below was written by a language model from this plasmid's Addgene catalogue record and pLannotate feature annotations shown in this document.]
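Description:
pRabies-EBFP-tTAn is a rabies virus genome (cDNA rescue) plasmid built on the glycoprotein-deleted SAD B19 backbone pSADdeltaG-F3. It is propagated in E. coli as a high-copy plasmid through a ColE1/pUC-type origin with ampicillin selection. The annotated sequence also carries an f1 origin and an SV40/EM7-driven bleomycin/Zeocin resistance cassette inherited from the backbone. The full sequence is about 16.8 kb.

A CMV enhancer/promoter, followed by a T7 promoter, drives transcription of the full-length viral antigenome. This transcript is flanked by a hammerhead ribozyme upstream and a hepatitis delta virus ribozyme downstream, ahead of a bGH polyadenylation signal. The two ribozymes trim the transcript to precise viral ends so that it can be encapsidated and replicated. The genome encodes the SAD B19 N, P, M and L proteins, and no G coding sequence is annotated. At the position between M and L, a synthetic insert of roughly 1.7 kb was placed by In-Fusion cloning between retained SbfI and AscI sites. It contains EBFP (annotated as EBFP2) and tTAn-InteinN, the N-terminal part of the tetracycline transactivator fused to an N-intein. The annotation tool labels the transactivator portion as an rtTA3 fragment, presumably because of sequence similarity, and does not annotate the intein.

The plasmid is used to recover G-deleted rabies virus, which would need glycoprotein supplied in trans to spread. Infected neurons are marked blue and express one half of an intein-split tTA. A functional transactivator should form only where the complementary half is also present, supporting the intersectional neural imaging and optogenetic manipulation described in the associated publication.
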