Addgene plasmid #172120: pRabies-EBFP-tTAn
Purpose: Expression of EBFP and tTA-InteinN in Rabies virus infected cells
Depositing lab: Chun Xu. Depositing organization: Center for Excellence in Brain Science and Intelligence Technology, Chinese Academy of Sciences. Publication: An intein-split transactivator for intersectional neural imaging and optogenetic manipulation. Chen HS, Zhang XL, Yang RR, Wang GL, Zhu XY, Xu YF, Wang DY, Zhang N, Qiu S, Zhan LJ, Shen ZM, Xu XH, Long G, Xu C. Nat Commun. 2022 Jun 23;13(1):3605. doi: 10.1038/s41467-022-31255-x. PubMed 35739125.
Backbone
  Vector backbone: pSADdeltaG-F3
  Backbone manufacturer: Addgene(#32634)
  Backbone size w/o insert (bp): 15034
  Vector type: Rabies Virus
  Selectable markers: EBFP
Growth in bacteria
  Bacterial resistance: Ampicillin, 100 μg/mL
  Growth temperature: 37°C
  Growth strain: DH5alpha
  Copy number: High Copy
Gene/Insert
  Gene/Insert name: EBFP, tTAn-InteinN
  Species: Synthetic
  Insert size (bp): 1690
  Promoter: CMV
  Cloning method: Ligation Independent Cloning
  Sequencing primers: 5′ ccgctgcatttcatcaaagtc; 3′ aggttgagaagtgttgccag
Resource information
  A portion of this plasmid was derived from a plasmid made by: EBFP from AAV pmSyn1-EBFP-Cre(Addgene #51507), tTAN from pAAV-TRE-fDIO-GFP-IRES-tTA(Addgene #118026), InteinN from pLKO-GFP-IntN-ddFKBP (An intein-mediated modulation of protein stability system and its application to study human cytomegalovirus essential gene function. Deng Pan, et al. Sci Rep, 2016. 6: p. 26167.)
Terms and licenses: Academic/Nonprofit Terms; Industry Terms: Not Available to Industry
Depositor comments: Used Infusion cloning. 5' cloning site: SbfI (not destroyed), 3' cloning site: AscI (not destroyed). Please visit https://www.biorxiv.org/content/10.1101/2021.04.05.438407v1 for bioRxiv preprint.
How to cite: pRabies-EBFP-tTAn was a gift from Chun Xu (Addgene plasmid # 172120 ; http://n2t.net/addgene:172120 ; RRID:Addgene_172120)
